Addgene plasmid #205358: pBad33_ISYmu1_reRNA
Purpose: Bacterial expression of ISYmu1 TnpB and its reRNA
Depositing lab: Haoyi Wang. Depositing organization: Institute of Zoology, Chinese Academy of Sciences. Publication: Evolutionary mining and functional characterization of TnpB nucleases identify efficient miniature genome editors. Xiang G, Li Y, Sun J, Huo Y, Cao S, Cao Y, Guo Y, Yang L, Cai Y, Zhang YE, Wang H. Nat Biotechnol. 2023 Jun 29. doi: 10.1038/s41587-023-01857-x. PubMed 37386294.
Backbone
  Vector backbone: pBAD
  Vector type: Bacterial Expression
Growth in bacteria
  Bacterial resistance: Chloramphenicol, 25 μg/mL
  Growth temperature: 37°C
  Growth strain: DH5alpha
  Copy number: Low Copy
Gene/Insert
  Gene/Insert name: ISYmu1 TnpB
  Species: Other
  Cloning method: Unknown
Terms and licenses: Academic/Nonprofit Terms; Industry Terms: Not Available to Industry
How to cite: pBad33_ISYmu1_reRNA was a gift from Haoyi Wang (Addgene plasmid # 205358 ; http://n2t.net/addgene:205358 ; RRID:Addgene_205358)
