[The description below was written by a language model from this plasmid's Addgene catalogue record and pLannotate feature annotations shown in this document.]
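Description:
pBad33_ISYmu1_reRNA is a low-copy bacterial expression plasmid built on a pBAD33-type backbone, designed to produce the ISYmu1 TnpB nuclease together with its guide RNA (reRNA) in E. coli. It replicates from a p15A origin and is selected with chloramphenicol through a cat gene driven by its own promoter. p15A is compatible with ColE1-type plasmids, so the construct can coexist with a second plasmid in the same cell. The remaining annotated backbone pieces appear to be remnants of the vector's lineage: truncated β-lactamase and tetracycline-resistance fragments, an IS1 fragment, short ColE1-like and RSF origin fragments, and an M13 phage origin. The partial resistance genes are not expected to be functional markers.

Despite the pBAD name, the feature table shows no araC gene or araBAD promoter. Instead, a constitutive synthetic J23119 promoter sits at the start of the sequence, and a second, partial J23119 match lies about 1.2 kb downstream. The unannotated stretch between them is a plausible location for the TnpB coding sequence, and the region after the second promoter may encode the reRNA. The annotation does not label either element, so this arrangement is an inference. The cassette region is followed by the rrnB segment carrying 5S rRNA sequence and the T1 and T2 terminators.

TnpB proteins are compact, transposon-associated RNA-guided nucleases of interest as miniature genome editors. The record states the plasmid's purpose only as bacterial co-expression of ISYmu1 TnpB and its reRNA. It does not specify the source organism, any tags or the guide's target.
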