Features (pLannotate 1.2.2; 17 found; start..end, strand, type, name):
      1..19      +  promoter       tet promoter (fragment): E. coli promoter for tetracycline efflux protein gene
     21..54      +  promoter       J23119 promoter: bacterial promoter (Registry of Standard Biological Parts BBa J23119)
   1238..1267    +  promoter       J23119(SpeI) promoter (fragment): bacterial promoter (Registry of Standard Biological Parts BBa J23119) modified to end with an SpeI site
   1587..1702    +  ncRNA          5S rRNA: Accession: RF00001 - 5S ribosomal RNA
   1706..1792    +  terminator     rrnB T1 terminator: Escherichia coli rrnB; transcription terminator T1 from the E. coli rrnB gene
   1884..1911    +  terminator     rrnB T2 terminator: transcription terminator T2 from the E. coli rrnB gene
   1930..2021    +  promoter       AmpR promoter: bla
   2022..2141    +  CDS            AmpR (fragment): β-lactamase; bla; confers resistance to ampicillin, carbenicillin, and related antibiotics
   2142..2436    +  CDS            bla(M) (fragment): β-lactamase lacking the signal sequence; bla(M); allows cytosolic expression of β-lactamase
   2479..2859    +  rep_origin     M13 ori (sequence partly withheld): M13 bacteriophage origin of replication; arrow indicates direction of (+) strand synthesis
   3045..3278    +  rep_origin     ori (fragment): high-copy-number ColE1/pMB1/pBR322/pUC origin of replication
   3493..4149    -  CDS            cat: CAT_ECOLX - Experimental evidence at protein level: Swiss-Prot protein existence level 1. This enzyme is an effector of chloramphenicol resistance in bacteria. From Escherichia coli. This protein is used as a marker in many commonly used cloning vectors, such as pACYC184.
   4150..4252    -  promoter       cat promoter: promoter of the E. coli cat gene encoding chloramphenicol acetyltransferase
   4373..4516    +  mobile_element IS1 (fragment): prokaryotic transposable element IS1
   4635..4690    -  rep_origin     RSF ori (fragment): Plasmids containing the RSF 1030 origin of replication can be propagated in E. coli cells that contain additional plasmids with compatible origins.
   4778..5323    -  rep_origin     p15A ori: Plasmids containing the medium-copy-number p15A origin of replication can be propagated in E. coli cells that contain a second plasmid with the ColE1 origin.
   5360..5480    -  CDS            TcR (fragment): tetracycline efflux protein; tet; confers resistance to tetracycline
>Addgene plasmid #205358 | pBad33_ISYmu1_reRNA | addgene full sequence | sequence record 410905 | Addgene NGS Result
TTGACAGCTTATCATCGATCTGACAGCTAGCTCAGTCCTAGGTATAATGCTAGCCCCGGGAAAAGATCTA
AAGAGGAGAAAATGCTGCAGCATAAAGCCTATGAATACCGTATCTATCCAGATAAGAAGCAGGAAACACT
GATTGCCAAGACAATAGGCAGTTCAAGGTATGTATACAACCATTTCCTGGAACTTTGGAACAAGGAATAT
GAGGAGACCGGAAAAGGTCTGACTTATTACGCATGCTCCAAACTTCTGACAAAGCTTAAGAGGGACCCGG
AAACAGTATGGCTTTGTGAAGTGGATAAGTTCTCGCTCCAGAACTCGCTTCGTAACCTGTCGGACGCCTT
CTCCCGCTTTTTCAAAGGACAGAACGAGCATCCCCAGTTCAAGAGCAAGAAGAGCCCGAGGCAAAGCTAC
ACGACACAATATACGAACAACAACATCGCAGTTTCCGGAAATTGTCTGAAGCTGCCTAAGCTGGGCCTTG
TCAAGTTTGCAGACAGTAGGGAGATGAAAGGCCGTATACTGAATGCCACAGTACGAAGGAAATCGAGCGG
GAAATTCTTCGTATCGATCCTATGCGAAGAGGAGATCTGTGAATTGCCAAAGACTGACTCATCTGTCGGA
ATTGACCTCGGAATCATTGACTTTGCGGTTATGTCAGACGGAAGCAGGCATGACAACAATCATTTTACCA
GGCAAATGGAAGAAAGGCTTAGACGGGAGCAGCGAAAGCTTGCAAGGCGTGCACTTGCTGCGGAGAAAAG
GGGCATTTCCCTTTCTGAAGCCAGGAACTATCAGAAGCAAAGGCGGAAGGTAGCGAGACTTTATGAAAAG
GTTGCAAACCAGCGAAAAGAATATCTTAACAAACTCAGTACAGAGATAGTCAAAAACCACGATATCATCT
GTATCGAGGACCTTAACGTTAAGGGCATGATGCGCAATCATAAACTGGCAAAAAGCATCTCTGATGTATC
ATGGACGAGCCTTGTATCGAAACTGCAGTACAAGGCTTCCTGGTATGGAAAAGAAGTCATCAGGATAAGC
AGATGGTTTCCGTCAAGTCAGATATGCTCAGAGTGCGGCCACAAGGACAGGAAGAAGCCTCTCCATGTAA
GGGAGTGGACCTGTCCTGTTTGTCATGCCCACCATGACCGTGACGTCAATGCAGCAAGAAATATACTGGC
TGAGGGACTCAGGATAAGAGCTCTGACTCCGGGGTCTTGAGAGATCTTTGACAGCTAGCTCAGTCCTAGG
TATAATAGTCAATGCAGCAAGAAATATACTGGCTGAGGGACTCAGGATAAGAGCTCTGACTCCGGGGTCT
TAGCAATACAGAAGCAAACAGGAACCGCAGGAATTGCGGGGGTAGCTTGGTAAACAAGAGAAACCTCTGC
CGGCAAAGAAATAAGCCGGTAAGTATGCTCTGTTCCCAAGAATCTCGTGACTTTAGTCATGAGAGTTTCA
AGCTCGGAGATCATCATTGCGTTTTTTAAGCTTGGCTGTTTTGGCGGATGAGAGAAGATTTTCAGCCTGA
TACAGATTAAATCAGAACGCAGAAGCGGTCTGATAAAACAGAATTTGCCTGGCGGCAGTAGCGCGGTGGT
CCCACCTGACCCCATGCCGAACTCAGAAGTGAAACGCCGTAGCGCCGATGGTAGTGTGGGGTCTCCCCAT
GCGAGAGTAGGGAACTGCCAGGCATCAAATAAAACGAAAGGCTCAGTCGAAAGACTGGGCCTTTCGTTTT
ATCTGTTGTTTGTCGGTGAACGCTCTCCTGAGTAGGACAAATCCGCCGGGAGCGGATTTGAACGTTGCGA
AGCAACGGCCCGGAGGGTGGCGGGCAGGACGCCCGCCATAAACTGCCAGGCATCAAATTAAGCAGAAGGC
CATCCTGACGGATGGCCTTTTTGCGTTTCTACAAACTCTTTTGTTTATTTTTCTAAATACATTCAAATAT
GTATCCGCTCATGAGACAATAACCCTGATAAATGCTTCAATAATATTGAAAAAGGAAGAGTATGAGTATT
CAACATTTCCGTGTCGCCCTTATTCCCTTTTTTGCGGCATTTTGCCTTCCTGTTTTTGCTCACCCAGAAA
CGCTGGTGAAAGTAAAAGATGCTGAAGATCAGTTGGGTGCAGCAAACTATTAACTGGCGAACTACTTACT
CTAGCTTCCCGGCAACAATTAATAGACTGGATGGAGGCGGATAAAGTTGCAGGACCACTTCTGCGCTCGG
CCCTTCCGGCTGGCTGGTTTATTGCTGATAAATCTGGAGCCGGTGAGCGTGGGTCTCGCGGTATCATTGC
AGCACTGGGGCCAGATGGTAAGCCCTCCCGTATCGTAGTTATCTACACGACGGGGAGTCAGGCAACTATG
GATGAACGAAATAGACAGATCGCTGAGATAGGTGCCTCACTGATTAAGCATTGGTAACTGTCAGACCAAG
TTTACTCATATATACTTTAGATTGATT
[125 nt withheld, positions 2478-2602]
C
[141 nt withheld, positions 2604-2744]
CCTTTGACGTTGGAGTCCACGTTCTTT
[37 nt withheld, positions 2772-2808]
ACCCTATCTCGGGCTATTCTTTTGATTTATAAGGGATTTTGCCGATTTCGGCCTATTGGTTAAAAAATGA
GCTGATTTAACAAAAATTTAACGCGAATTTTAACAAAATATTAACGTTTACAATTTAAAAGGATCTAGGT
GAAGATCCTTTTTGATAATCTCATGACCAAAATCCCTTAACGTGAGTTTTCGTTCCACTGAGCGTCAGAC
CCCGTAGAAAAGATCAAAGGATCTTCTTGAGATCCTTTTTTTCTGCGCGTAATCTGCTGCTTGCAAACAA
AAAAACCACCGCTACCAGCGGTGGTTTGTTTGCCGGATCAAGAGCTACCAACTCTTTTTCCGAAGGTAAC
TGGCTTCAGCAGAGCGCAGATACCAAATACTGTCCTTCTAGTGTAGCCGTAGTTAGGCCACCACTTCAAG
AACTCTGTAGCACCGCCTACATACCTCGCTCTGCTAATCCTGTTACCAGTCAGGCATTTGAGAAGCACAC
GGTCACACTGCTTCCGGTAGTCAATAAACCGGTAAACCAGCAATAGACATAAGCGGCTATTTAACGACCC
TGCCCTGAACCGACGACCGGGTCGAATTTGCTTTCGAATTTCTGCCATTCATCCGCTTATTATCACTTAT
TCAGGCGTAGCAACCAGGCGTTTAAGGGCACCAATAACTGCCTTAAAAAAATTACGCCCCGCCCTGCCAC
TCATCGCAGTACTGTTGTAATTCATTAAGCATTCTGCCGACATGGAAGCCATCACAAACGGCATGATGAA
CCTGAATCGCCAGCGGCATCAGCACCTTGTCGCCTTGCGTATAATATTTGCCCATGGTGAAAACGGGGGC
GAAGAAGTTGTCCATATTGGCCACGTTTAAATCAAAACTGGTGAAACTCACCCAGGGATTGGCTGAGACG
AAAAACATATTCTCAATAAACCCTTTAGGGAAATAGGCCAGGTTTTCACCGTAACACGCCACATCTTGCG
AATATATGTGTAGAAACTGCCGGAAATCGTCGTGGTATTCACTCCAGAGCGATGAAAACGTTTCAGTTTG
CTCATGGAAAACGGTGTAACAAGGGTGAACACTATCCCATATCACCAGCTCACCGTCTTTCATTGCCATA
CGGAACTCCGGATGAGCATTCATCAGGCGGGCAAGAATGTGAATAAAGGCCGGATAAAACTTGTGCTTAT
TTTTCTTTACGGTCTTTAAAAAGGCCGTAATATCCAGCTGAACGGTCTGGTTATAGGTACATTGAGCAAC
TGACTGAAATGCCTCAAAATGTTCTTTACGATGCCATTGGGATATATCAACGGTGGTATATCCAGTGATT
TTTTTCTCCATTTTAGCTTCCTTAGCTCCTGAAAATCTCGATAACTCAAAAAATACGCCCGGTAGTGATC
TTATTTCATTATGGTGAAAGTTGGAACCTCTTACGTGCCGATCAACGTCTCATTTTCGCCAAAAGTTGGC
CCAGGGCTTCCCGGTATCAACAGGGACACCAGGATTTATTTATTCTGCGAAGTGATCTTCCGTCACAGGT
ATTTATTCGGCGCAAAGTGCGTCGGGTGATGCTGCCAACTTACTGATTTAGTGTATGATGGTGTTTTTGA
GGTGCTCCAGTGGCTTCTGTTTCTATCAGCTGTCCCTCCTGTTCAGCTACTGACGGGGTGGTGCGTAACG
GCAAAAGCACCGCCGGACATCAGCGCTAGCGGAGTGTATACTGGCTTACTATGTTGGCACTGATGAGGGT
GTCAGTGAAGTGCTTCATGTGGCAGGAGAAAAAAGGCTGCACCGGTGCGTCAGCAGAATATGTGATACAG
GATATATTCCGCTTCCTCGCTCACTGACTCGCTACGCTCGGTCGTTCGACTGCGGCGAGCGGAAATGGCT
TACGAACGGGGCGGAGATTTCCTGGAAGATGCCAGGAAGATACTTAACAGGGAAGTGAGAGGGCCGCGGC
AAAGCCGTTTTTCCATAGGCTCCGCCCCCCTGACAAGCATCACGAAATCTGACGCTCAAATCAGTGGTGG
CGAAACCCGACAGGACTATAAAGATACCAGGCGTTTCCCCCTGGCGGCTCCCTCGTGCGCTCTCCTGTTC
CTGCCTTTCGGTTTACCGGTGTCATTCCGCTGTTATGGCCGCGTTTGTCTCATTCCACGCCTGACACTCA
GTTCCGGGTAGGCAGTTCGCTCCAAGCTGGACTGTATGCACGAACCCCCCGTTCAGTCCGACCGCTGCGC
CTTATCCGGTAACTATCGTCTTGAGTCCAACCCGGAAAGACATGCAAAAGCACCACTGGCAGCAGCCACT
GGTAATTGATTTAGAGGAGTTAGTCTTGAAGTCATGCGCCGGTTAAGGCTAAACTGAAAGGACAAGTTTT
GGTGACTGCGCTCCTCCAAGCCAGTTACCTCGGTTCAAAGAGTTGGTAGCTCAGAGAACCTTCGAAAAAC
CGCCCTGCAAGGCGGTTTTTTCGTTTTCAGAGCAAGAGATTACGCGCAGACCAAAACGATCTCAAGAAGA
TCATCTTATTAATCAGATAAAATATTTCTAGGCTCATGAGCCCGAAGTGGCGAGCCCGATCTTCCCCATC
GGTGATGTCGGCGATATAGGCGCCAGCAACCGCACCTGTGGCGCCGGTGATGCCGGCCACGATGCGTCCG
GCGTAGAGGATCTGCTCATGT
